>Addgene plasmid #69158 | pNeoXTR f1 | depositor full sequence | sequence record 121990 | full - see below
CTAAATTGTAAGCGTTAATATTTTGTTAAAATTCGCGTTAAATTTTTGTTAAATCAGCTCATTTTTTAAC
CAATAGGCCGAAATCGGCAAAATCCCTTATAAATCAAAAGAATAGACCGAGATAGGGT
[37 nt withheld, positions 129-165]
AAAGAACGTGGACTCCAACGTCAAAGG
[49 nt withheld, positions 193-241]
T
[91 nt withheld, positions 243-333]
G
[124 nt withheld, positions 335-458]
CCCATTCGCCATTCAGGCTGCGCAACTGTTGGGAAGGGCGATCGGTGCGGGCCTCTTCGCTATTACGCCA
GCTGGCGAAAGGGGGATGTGCTGCAAGGCGATTAAGTTGGGTAACGCCAGGGTTTTCCCAGTCACGACGT
TGTAAAACGACGGCCAGTGAGCGCGCGTAATACGACTCACTATAGGGCGAATTGGGTACCATTTAAATGT
TTAAACGGTTACCTCTAGATGCATGCTCGAGCCCCAGCTGGTTCTTTCCGCCTCAGAAGCCATAGAGCCC
ACCGCATCCCCAGCATGCCTGCTATTGTCTTCCCAATCCTCCCCCTTGCTGTCCTGCCCCACCCCACCCC
CCAGAATAGAATGACACCTACTCAGACAATGCGATGCAATTTCCTCATTTTATTAGGAAAGGACAGTGGG
AGTGGCACCTTCCAGGGTCAAGGAAGGCACGGGGGAGGGGCAAACAACAGATGGCTGGCAACTAGAAGGC
ACAGTCGAGGCTGATCAGCGAGCTCTAGGATCTGCATTCCACCACTGCTCCCATTCATCAGTTCCATAGG
TTGGAATCTAAAATACACAAACAATTAGAATCAGTAGTTTAACACATTATACACTTAAAAATTTTATATT
TACCTTAGAGCTTTAAATCTCTGTAGGTAGTTTGTCCAATTATGTCACACCACAGAAGTAAGGTTCCTTC
ACAAAGAGATCGCCTGACACGATTTCCTGCACAGGCTTGAGCCATATACTCATACATCGCATCTTGGCCA
CGTTTTCCACGGGTTTCAAAATTAATCTCAAGTTCTACGCTTAACGCTTTCGCCTGTTCCCAGTTATTAA
TATATTCAACGCTAGAACTCCCCTCAGCGAAGGGAAGGCTGAGCACTACACGCGAAGCACCATCACCGAA
CCTTTTGATAAACTCTTCCGTTCCGACTTGCTCCATCAACGGTTCAGTGAGACTTAAACCTAACTCTTTC
TTAATAGTTTCGGCATTATCCACTTTTAGTGCGAGAACCTTCGTCAGTCCTGGATACGTCACTTTGACCA
CGCCTCCAGCTTTTCCAGAGAGCGGGTTTTCATTATCTACAGAGTATCCCGCAGCGTCGTATTTATTGTC
GGTACTATAAAACCCTTTCCAATCATCGTCATAATTTCCTTGTGTACCAGATTTTGGCTTTTGTATACCT
TTTTGAATGGAATCTACATAACCAGGTTTAGTCCCGTGGTACGAAGAAAAGTTTTCCATCACAAAAGATT
TAGAAGAATCAACAACATCATCAGGATCCATGGCGAGGACCTGCAGGTCGAAAGGCCCGGAGATGAGGAA
GAGGAGAACAGCGCGGCAGACGTGCGCTTTTGAAGCGTGCAGAATGCCGGGCCTCCGGAGGACCTTCGGG
CGCCCGCCCCGCCCCTGAGCCCGCCCCTGAGCCCGCCCCCGGACCCACCCCTTCCCAGCCTCTGAGCCCA
GAAAGCGAAGGAGCAAAGCTGCTATTGGCCGCTGCCCCAAAGGCCTACCCGCTTCCATTGCTCAGCGGTG
CTGTCCATCTGCACGAGACTAGTGAGACGTGCTACTTCCATTTGTCACGTCCTGCACGACGCGAGCTGCG
GGGCGGGGGGGAACTTCCTGACTAGGGGAGGAGTAGAAGGTGGCGCGAAGGGGCCACCAAAGAACGGAGC
CGGTTGGCGCCTACCGGTGGATGTGGAATGTGTGCGAGGCCAGAGGCCACTTGTGTAGCGCCAAGTGCCC
AGCGGGGCTGCTAAAGCGCATGCTCCAGACTGCCTTGGGAAAAGCGCCTCCCCTACCCGGTAGAATTCGG
TCGACGGATCCGGCGCGCCGCGATCGCGGCCGGCCGCGGCCGCGTATCGATAAGCTTGATATCGAATTCC
GAAGTTCCTATTCTCTAGAAAGTATAGGAACTTCAGGTCTGAAGAGGAGTTTACGTCCAGCCAAGCTAGC
TTGGCTGCAGGTCGTCGAAATTCTACCGGGTAGGGGAGGCGCTTTTCCCAAGGCAGTCTGGAGCATGCGC
TTTAGCAGCCCCGCTGGGCACTTGGCGCTACACAAGTGGCCTCTGGCCTCGCACACATTCCACATCCACC
GGTAGGCGCCAACCGGCTCCGTTCTTTGGTGGCCCCTTCGCGCCACCTTCTACTCCTCCCCTAGTCAGGA
AGTTCCCCCCCGCCCCGCAGCTCGCGTCGTGCAGGACGTGACAAATGGAAGTAGCACGTCTCACTAGTCT
CGTGCAGATGGACAGCACCGCTGAGCAATGGAAGCGGGTAGGCCTTTGGGGCAGCGGCCAATAGCAGCTT
TGCTCCTTCGCTTTCTGGGCTCAGAGGCTGGGAAGGGGTGGGTCCGGGGGCGGGCTCAGGGGCGGGCTCA
GGGGCGGGGCGGGCGCCCGAAGGTCCTCCGGAGGCCCGGCATTCTGCACGCTTCAAAAGCGCACGTCTGC
CGCGCTGTTCTCCTCTTCCTCATCTCCGGGCCTTTCGACCTGCAGCCTGTTGACAATTAATCATCGGCAT
AGTATATCGGCATAGTATAATACGACAAGGTGAGGAACTAAACCATGGGATCGGCCATTGAACAAGATGG
ATTGCACGCAGGTTCTCCGGCCGCTTGGGTGGAGAGGCTATTCGGCTATGACTGGGCACAACAGACAATC
GGCTGCTCTGATGCCGCCGTGTTCCGGCTGTCAGCGCAGGGGCGCCCGGTTCTTTTTGTCAAGACCGACC
TGTCCGGTGCCCTGAATGAACTGCAGGACGAGGCAGCGCGGCTATCGTGGCTGGCCACGACGGGCGTTCC
TTGCGCAGCTGTGCTCGACGTTGTCACTGAAGCGGGAAGGGACTGGCTGCTATTGGGCGAAGTGCCGGGG
CAGGATCTCCTGTCATCTCACCTTGCTCCTGCCGAGAAAGTATCCATCATGGCTGATGCAATGCGGCGGC
TGCATACGCTTGATCCGGCTACCTGCCCATTCGACCACCAAGCGAAACATCGCATCGAGCGAGCACGTAC
TCGGATGGAAGCCGGTCTTGTCGATCAGGATGATCTGGACGAAGAGCATCAGGGGCTCGCGCCAGCCGAA
CTGTTCGCCAGGCTCAAGGCGCGCATGCCCGACGGCGATGATCTCGTCGTGACCCATGGCGATGCCTGCT
TGCCGAATATCATGGTGGAAAATGGCCGCTTTTCTGGATTCATCGACTGTGGCCGGCTGGGTGTGGCGGA
CCGCTATCAGGACATAGCGTTGGCTACCCGTGATATTGCTGAAGAGCTTGGCGGCGAATGGGCTGACCGC
TTCCTCGTGCTTTACGGTATCGCCGCTCCCGATTCGCAGCGCATCGCCTTCTATCGCCTTCTTGACGAGT
TCTTCTGAGGGGATCAATTCTCTAGAGCTCGCTGATCAGCCTCGACTGTGCCTTCTAGTTGCCAGCCATC
TGTTGTTTGCCCCTCCCCCGTGCCTTCCTTGACCCTGGAAGGTGCCACTCCCACTGTCCTTTCCTAATAA
AATGAGGAAATTGCATCGCATTGTCTGAGTAGGTGTCATTCTATTCTGGGGGGTGGGGTGGGGCAGGACA
GCAAGGGGGAGGATTGGGAAGACAATAGCAGGCATGCTGGGGATGCGGTGGGCTCTATGGCTTCTGAGGC
GGAAAGAACCAGCTGGGGCTCGACTAGAGCTTGCGGAACCCTTCGAAGTTCCTATTCTCTAGAAAGTATA
GGAACTTCATCAGTCAGGTACATAATGGATCCATAACTTCGTATAGGATACCTTATACGAAGTTATCTCA
GCTAGAAGCCATAACTTCGTATAGTACACATTATACGAAGTTATGTTTATCGAATTCCTGCAGCCCGGTA
GATCTTTACAATTTACGCGTTAAGATACATTGATGAGTTTGGACAAACCACAACTAGAATGCAGTGAAAA
AAATGCTTTATTTGTGAAATTTGTGATGCTATTGCTTTATTTGTAACCATTATAAGCTGCAATAAACAAG
TTAACAACAACAATTGCATTCATTTTATGTTTCAGGTTCAGGGGGAGGTGTGGGAGGTTTTTTAAAGCAA
GTAAAACCTCTACAAATGTGGTATGGCTGATTATGATCAGTTATCTAGATCCGGTGGATCCTTACTTGTA
CAGCTCGTCCATGCCGAGAGTGATCCCGGCGGCGGTCACGAACTCCAGCAGGACCATGTGATCGCGCTTC
TCGTTGGGGTCTTTGCTCAGGGCGGACTGGGTGCTCAGGTAGTGGTTGTCGGGCAGCAGCACGGGGCCGT
CGCCGATGGGGGTGTTCTGCTGGTAGTGGTCGGCGAGCTGCACGCTGCCGTCCTCGATGTTGTGGCGGAT
CTTGAAGTTCACCTTGATGCCGTTCTTCTGCTTGTCGGCCATGATATAGACGTTGTGGCTGTTGTAGTTG
TACTCCAGCTTGTGCCCCAGGATGTTGCCGTCCTCCTTGAAGTCGATGCCCTTCAGCTCGATGCGGTTCA
CCAGGGTGTCGCCCTCGAACTTCACCTCGGCGCGGGTCTTGTAGTTGCCGTCGTCCTTGAAGAAGATGGT
GCGCTCCTGGACGTAGCCTTCGGGCATGGCGGACTTGAAGAAGTCGTGCTGCTTCATGTGGTCGGGGTAG
CGGCTGAAGCACTGCACGCCGTAGGTCAGGGTGGTCACGAGGGTGGGCCAGGGCACGGGCAGCTTGCCGG
TGGTGCAGATGAACTTCAGGGTCAGCTTGCCGTAGGTGGCATCGCCCTCGCCCTCGCCGGACACGCTGAA
CTTGTGGCCGTTTACGTCGCCGTCCAGCTCGACCAGGATGGGCACCACCCCGGTGAACAGCTCCTCGCCC
TTGCTCACCATCCCTGGAAAAAAGAAATGCGAAGATTGCGCCTGCGCATCGATAAAATAAAAGATTTTAT
TTAGTCTCCAGAAAAAGCCCGGATAACTTCGTATAAGGTATCCTATACGAAGTTATCCATTCAGGCTGTG
CTAGCATCAATGGCATGGCACAAAGCTTAGCCATAACTTCGTATAATGTGTACTATACGAAGTTATCCCG
GGAAGTTCCTATTCTCTAGAAAGTATAGGAACTTCTTAATTAAGACGTCCTTAAGCCTAGGCCACCGCGG
TGGAGCTCCAGCTTTTGTTCCCTTTAGTGAGGGTTAATTGCGCGCTTGGCGTAATCATGGTCATAGCTGT
TTCCTGTGTGAAATTGTTATCCGCTCACAATTCCACACAACATACGAGCCGGAAGCATAAAGTGTAAAGC
CTGGGGTGCCTAATGAGTGAGCTAACTCACATTAATTGCGTTGCGCTCACTGCCCGCTTTCCAGTCGGGA
AACCTGTCGTGCCAGCTGCATTAATGAATCGGCCAACGCGCGGGGAGAGGCGGTTTGCGTATTGGGCGCT
CTTCCGCTTCCTCGCTCACTGACTCGCTGCGCTCGGTCGTTCGGCTGCGGCGAGCGGTATCAGCTCACTC
AAAGGCGGTAATACGGTTATCCACAGAATCAGGGGATAACGCAGGAAAGAACATGTGAGCAAAAGGCCAG
CAAAAGGCCAGGAACCGTAAAAAGGCCGCGTTGCTGGCGTTTTTCCATAGGCTCCGCCCCCCTGACGAGC
ATCACAAAAATCGACGCTCAAGTCAGAGGTGGCGAAACCCGACAGGACTATAAAGATACCAGGCGTTTCC
CCCTGGAAGCTCCCTCGTGCGCTCTCCTGTTCCGACCCTGCCGCTTACCGGATACCTGTCCGCCTTTCTC
CCTTCGGGAAGCGTGGCGCTTTCTCATAGCTCACGCTGTAGGTATCTCAGTTCGGTGTAGGTCGTTCGCT
CCAAGCTGGGCTGTGTGCACGAACCCCCCGTTCAGCCCGACCGCTGCGCCTTATCCGGTAACTATCGTCT
TGAGTCCAACCCGGTAAGACACGACTTATCGCCACTGGCAGCAGCCACTGGTAACAGGATTAGCAGAGCG
AGGTATGTAGGCGGTGCTACAGAGTTCTTGAAGTGGTGGCCTAACTACGGCTACACTAGAAGAACAGTAT
TTGGTATCTGCGCTCTGCTGAAGCCAGTTACCTTCGGAAAAAGAGTTGGTAGCTCTTGATCCGGCAAACA
AACCACCGCTGGTAGCGGTGGTTTTTTTGTTTGCAAGCAGCAGATTACGCGCAGAAAAAAAGGATCTCAA
GAAGATCCTTTGATCTTTTCTACGGGGTCTGACGCTCAGTGGAACGAAAACTCACGTTAAGGGATTTTGG
TCATGAGATTATCAAAAAGGATCTTCACCTAGATCCTTTTAAATTAAAAATGAAGTTTTAAATCAATCTA
AAGTATATATGAGTAAACTTGGTCTGACAGTTACCAATGCTTAATCAGTGAGGCACCTATCTCAGCGATC
TGTCTATTTCGTTCATCCATAGTTGCCTGACTCCCCGTCGTGTAGATAACTACGATACGGGAGGGCTTAC
CATCTGGCCCCAGTGCTGCAATGATACCGCGAGACCCACGCTCACCGGCTCCAGATTTATCAGCAATAAA
CCAGCCAGCCGGAAGGGCCGAGCGCAGAAGTGGTCCTGCAACTTTATCCGCCTCCATCCAGTCTATTAAT
TGTTGCCGGGAAGCTAGAGTAAGTAGTTCGCCAGTTAATAGTTTGCGCAACGTTGTTGCCATTGCTACAG
GCATCGTGGTGTCACGCTCGTCGTTTGGTATGGCTTCATTCAGCTCCGGTTCCCAACGATCAAGGCGAGT
TACATGATCCCCCATGTTGTGCAAAAAAGCGGTTAGCTCCTTCGGTCCTCCGATCGTTGTCAGAAGTAAG
TTGGCCGCAGTGTTATCACTCATGGTTATGGCAGCACTGCATAATTCTCTTACTGTCATGCCATCCGTAA
GATGCTTTTCTGTGACTGGTGAGTACTCAACCAAGTCATTCTGAGAATAGTGTATGCGGCGACCGAGTTG
CTCTTGCCCGGCGTCAATACGGGATAATACCGCGCCACATAGCAGAACTTTAAAAGTGCTCATCATTGGA
AAACGTTCTTCGGGGCGAAAACTCTCAAGGATCTTACCGCTGTTGAGATCCAGTTCGATGTAACCCACTC
GTGCACCCAACTGATCTTCAGCATCTTTTACTTTCACCAGCGTTTCTGGGTGAGCAAAAACAGGAAGGCA
AAATGCCGCAAAAAAGGGAATAAGGGCGACACGGAAATGTTGAATACTCATACTCTTCCTTTTTCAATAT
TATTGAAGCATTTATCAGGGTTATTGTCTCATGAGCGGATACATATTTGAATGTATTTAGAAAAATAAAC
AAATAGGGGTTCCGCGCACATTTCCCCGAAAAGTGCCAC
Features (pLannotate 1.2.2; 35 found; start..end, strand, type, name):
     30..458     -  rep_origin     f1 ori (sequence partly withheld): f1 bacteriophage origin of replication; arrow indicates direction of (+) strand synthesis
    463..618     -  CDS            lacZα (fragment): LacZα fragment of β-galactosidase; lacZ fragment
    626..644     +  promoter       T7 promoter: promoter for bacteriophage T7 RNA polymerase
    703..724     -  promoter       SV40 promoter (fragment): SV40 enhancer and early promoter
    728..952     -  polyA_signal   bGH poly(A) signal: bovine growth hormone polyadenylation signal
   1026..1091    -  intron         small t intron: SV40 (simian virus 40) small t antigen intron
   1093..1165    -  CDS            small t antigen (fragment): SV40 (simian virus 40) small t antigen
   1168..1740    -  CDS            DTA: diphtheria toxin fragment A; Corynebacterium diphtheriae tox
   1767..2266    -  promoter       PGK promoter: mouse phosphoglycerate kinase 1 promoter
   2322..2348    -  misc_feature   MCS (fragment): pBluescript multiple cloning site
   2349..2382    +  protein_bind   FRT (minimal): supports FLP-mediated excision but not integration (Turan and Bode, 2011) FLP recombinase from the Saccharomyces cerevisiae 2μ plasmid
   2446..2945    +  promoter       PGK promoter: mouse phosphoglycerate kinase 1 promoter
   2957..3004    +  promoter       EM7 promoter: synthetic bacterial promoter&nbsp
   3023..3826    +  CDS            NeoR/KanR: aminoglycoside phosphotransferase from Tn5; aph(3')-II (or nptII); confers resistance to neomycin, kanamycin, and G418 (Geneticin®)
   3864..4088    +  polyA_signal   bGH poly(A) signal: bovine growth hormone polyadenylation signal
   4092..4113    +  promoter       SV40 promoter (fragment): SV40 enhancer and early promoter
   4143..4176    +  protein_bind   FRT (minimal): supports FLP-mediated excision but not integration (Turan and Bode, 2011) FLP recombinase from the Saccharomyces cerevisiae 2μ plasmid
   4201..4234    +  protein_bind   loxN: Cre-mediated recombination occurs in the 8-bp core sequence (GTATACCT). loxN sites are compatible with each other, but incompatible with loxP or lox2272 sites. Cre recombinase
   4249..4282    +  protein_bind   lox5171: Cre-mediated recombination occurs in the 8-bp core sequence (GTACACAT). lox5171 sites are compatible with each other, but incompatible with loxP or loxN sites (Lee and Saito, 1988). Cre recombinase
   4286..4306    -  misc_feature   MCS (fragment): pBluescript multiple cloning site
   4329..4450    -  polyA_signal   SV40 poly(A) signal: SV40 polyadenylation signal
   4473..4557    -  CDS            large T antigen (fragment): large T antigen from SV40 (simian virus 40)
   4580..5299    -  CDS            EGFP: the original enhanced GFP (Yang et al., 1996) mammalian codon-optimized
   5381..5414    -  protein_bind   loxN: Cre-mediated recombination occurs in the 8-bp core sequence (GTATACCT). loxN sites are compatible with each other, but incompatible with loxP or lox2272 sites. Cre recombinase
   5461..5494    -  protein_bind   lox5171: Cre-mediated recombination occurs in the 8-bp core sequence (GTACACAT). lox5171 sites are compatible with each other, but incompatible with loxP or loxN sites (Lee and Saito, 1988). Cre recombinase
   5500..5533    +  protein_bind   FRT (minimal): supports FLP-mediated excision but not integration (Turan and Bode, 2011) FLP recombinase from the Saccharomyces cerevisiae 2μ plasmid
   5559..5576    -  misc_feature   MCS (fragment): pBluescript multiple cloning site
   5589..5607    -  promoter       T3 promoter: promoter for bacteriophage T3 RNA polymerase
   5652..5668    -  protein_bind   lac operator: The lac repressor binds to the lac operator to inhibit transcription in E. coli. This inhibition can be relieved by adding lactose or isopropyl-β-D-thiogalactopyranoside (IPTG). lac repressor encoded by lacI
   5676..5706    -  promoter       lac promoter: promoter for the E. coli lac operon
   5721..5742    -  protein_bind   CAP binding site: CAP binding activates transcription in the presence of cAMP. E. coli catabolite activator protein
   5755..5847    -  CDS            lacI (fragment): lac repressor; lacI; The lac repressor binds to the lac operator to inhibit transcription in E. coli. This inhibition can be relieved by adding lactose or isopropyl-β-D-thiogalactopyranoside (IPTG).
   6030..6618    -  rep_origin     ori: high-copy-number ColE1/pMB1/pBR322/pUC origin of replication
   6789..7649    -  CDS            AmpR: β-lactamase; bla; confers resistance to ampicillin, carbenicillin, and related antibiotics
   7650..7754    -  promoter       AmpR promoter: bla
