[The description below was written by a language model from this plasmid's Addgene catalogue record and pLannotate feature annotations shown in this document.]
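Description:
pNeoXTR f1 is a 7,777 bp mouse gene-targeting vector built on a pBluescript (pBS) backbone. It is maintained in E. coli through a high-copy ColE1/pUC origin and an ampicillin resistance gene, and it retains the backbone's f1 phage origin, lacZα/lac promoter remnants and flanking T7 and T3 promoters. For work in mouse cells it carries two selection cassettes. A PGK promoter drives diphtheria toxin fragment A (DTA) followed by SV40 small t intron and bGH polyadenylation sequences; this acts as a negative selection marker that kills cells integrating the vector randomly rather than by homologous recombination. A second cassette places NeoR under tandem PGK and EM7 promoters with a bGH poly(A) signal, giving G418 resistance in mammalian cells and kanamycin resistance in bacteria.

The core payload is the XTR element. The neo cassette is flanked by minimal FRT sites, and a third FRT lies downstream of an inverted EGFP–SV40 poly(A) cassette. That EGFP cassette sits between oppositely oriented pairs of heterotypic lox sites (loxN and lox5171), the double-inverted arrangement in which Cre irreversibly flips the intervening segment. No promoter is annotated upstream of EGFP, which is consistent with a trap-type reporter that depends on the targeted locus for expression, although a splice acceptor is not listed in the feature table. Together with the cited work on conditional and reversible gene regulation, the layout suggests that Cre inverts the cassette to disrupt and report on the host gene, and that FLP can then excise it to restore function. Fragments of the pBluescript polylinker flank the cassettes, but no homology arms are annotated, so this appears to be a base vector into which locus-specific arms are cloned. The meaning of the "f1" suffix is not stated in the record.
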