Addgene plasmid #69158: pNeoXTR f1
Purpose: mouse targeting vector
Depositing lab: David Feldser. Depositing organization: University of Pennsylvania. Publication: Recombinase-based conditional and reversible gene regulation via XTR alleles. Robles-Oteiza C, Taylor S, Yates T, Cicchini M, Lauderback B, Cashman CR, Burds AA, Winslow MM, Jacks T, Feldser DM. Nat Commun. 2015 Nov 5;6:8783. doi: 10.1038/ncomms9783. PubMed 26537451.
Backbone
  Vector backbone: pBS
  Backbone manufacturer: Agilent
  Backbone size w/o insert (bp): 3000
  Total vector size (bp): 7777
  Modifications to backbone: see pNeoXTR f1.gb file
  Vector type: Mouse Targeting
  Selectable markers: Neomycin (select with G418)
Growth in bacteria
  Bacterial resistance: Ampicillin, 100 μg/mL
  Growth temperature: 37°C
  Growth strain: Stbl3
  Copy number: Unknown
Gene/Insert 1
  Gene/Insert name: DTA
  Species: diptheria
  Insert size (bp): 984
Gene/Insert 2
  Gene/Insert name: NeoR
  Insert size (bp): 804
Gene/Insert 3
  Gene/Insert name: GFP (alt name: green fluorescent protein)
  Insert size (bp): 720
Gene/Insert 4
  Gene/Insert name: AmpR
  Insert size (bp): 861
Terms and licenses: Academic/Nonprofit Terms; Industry Terms: Not Available to Industry
How to cite: pNeoXTR f1 was a gift from David Feldser (Addgene plasmid # 69158 ; http://n2t.net/addgene:69158 ; RRID:Addgene_69158)
