>Addgene plasmid #69158 | pNeoXTR f1 | addgene partial sequence | sequence record 131589 | SV40-splice-R2 5'-CACAAACAATTAGAATCAGTAG-3'
TTGAGCCATATACTCATACATCGCATCTTGGCCACGTTTTCCACGGGTTTCAAAATTAATCTCAAGTTCT
ACGCTTAACGCTTTCGCCTGTTCCCAGTTATTAATATATTCAACGCTAGAACTCCCCTCAGCGAAGGGAA
GGCTGAGCACTACACGCGAAGCACCATCACCGAACCTTTTGATAAACTCTTCCGTTCCGACTTGCTCCAT
CAACGGTTCAGTGAGACTTAAACCTAACTCTTTCTTAATAGTTTCGGCATTATCCACTTTTAGTGCGAGA
ACCTTCGTCAGTCCTGGATACGTCACTTTGACCACGCCTCCAGCTTTTCCAGAGAGCGGGTTTTCATTAT
CTA
