>Addgene plasmid #69158 | pNeoXTR f1 | addgene partial sequence | sequence record 132688 | EXFP-R 5'-GTCTTGTAGTTGCCGTCGTC-3'
CTTCGGGCATGGCGGACTTGAAGAAGTCGTGCTGCTTCATGTGGTCGGGGTAGCGGCTGAAGCACTGCAC
GCCGTAGGTCAGGGTGGTCACGAGGGTGGGCCAGGGCACGGGCAGCTTGCCGGTGGTGCAGATGAACTTC
AGGGTCAGCTTGCCGTAGGTGGCATCGCCCTCGCCCTCGCCGGACACGCTGAACTTGTGGCCGTTTACGT
CGCCGTCCAGCTCGACCAGGATGGGCACCACCCCGGTGAACAGCTCCTCGCCCTTGCTCACCATCCCTGG
AAAAAAGAAATGCGAAGATTGCGCCTGCGCATCGATAAAATAAAAGATTTTATTTAGTCTCCAGAAAAAG
CCCGGATAACTTCGTATAAGGTATCCTATACGAAGTTATCCATTCAGGCTGTGCTAGCATCAATGGCATG
GCACAAAGCTTAGCCATAACTTCGTATAATGTGTACTATACGAAGTTATCCCGGGAAGTTCCTATTCTCT
AGAAAGTATAGGAACTTCTTAATTAAGACGTCCTTAAGCCTAGGCCACCGCGGTGGAGCTCCAGCTTTTG
TTCCCTTTAGTGAGGGTTAATTGCGCGCTTGGCGTAATCATGGTCATAGCTGTTTCCTGTGTGAAATTGT
TATCCGCTCACAATTCCACACAACATACGAGCCGGAAGCATAAAGTGTAAAGCCTGGGGTGCCTAATGAG
TGAGCTAACTCACATTAATTGCGTTGCGCTCACTGCCCGCTTTCCAGTCGGGAAACCTGTCGTGCCAGCT
GCATTAATGAATCGGCCAACGCGCGGGGAGAGGCGGTTTGCGTATTGG
