>Addgene plasmid #69158 | pNeoXTR f1 | addgene partial sequence | sequence record 132691 | Neo-R 5'-GCCCAGTCATAGCCGAATAG-3'
ATGGCCGATCCCATGGTTTAGTTCCTCACCTTGTCGTATTATACTATGCCGATATACTATGCCGATGATT
AATTGTCAACAGGCTGCAGGTCGAAAGGCCCGGAGATGAGGAAGAGGAGAACAGCGCGGCAGACGTGCGC
TTTTGAAGCGTGCAGAATGCCGGGCCTCCGGAGGACCTTCGGGCGCCCGCCCCGCCCCTGAGCCCGCCCC
TGAGCCCGCCCCCGGACCCACCCCTTCCCAGCCTCTGAGCCCAGAAAGCGAAGGAGCAAAGCTGCTATTG
GCCGCTGCCCCAAAGGCCTACCCGCTTCCATTGCTCAGCGGTGCTGTCCATCTGCACGAGACTAGTGAGA
CGTGCTACTTCCATTTGTCACGTCCTGCACGACGCGAGCTGCGGGGCGGGGGGGAACTTCCTGACTAGGG
GAGGAGTAGAAGGTGGCGCGAAGGGGCCACCAAAGAACGGAGCCGGTTGGCGCCTACCGGTGGATGTGGA
ATGTGTGCGAGGCCAGAGGCCACTTGTGTAGCGCCAAGTGCCCAGCGGGGCTGCTAAAGCGCATGCTCCA
GACTGCCTTGGGAAAAGCGCCTCCCCTAC
